Addgene plasmid #186815: pCAG-Tesmin-BioID2-3xFLAG
Purpose: CAG promoter-driven expression of TESMIN-BioID2-3xFLAG
Depositing lab: Masahito Ikawa. Depositing organization: The University of Osaka. Publication: Proximity-dependent biotin labeling in testicular germ cells identified TESMIN-associated proteins. Oura S, Ninomiya A, Sugihara F, Matzuk MM, Ikawa M. Sci Rep. 2022 Dec 23;12(1):22198. doi: 10.1038/s41598-022-26501-7. PubMed 36564444.
Backbone
  Vector backbone: pCAG-MCS-BioID2-3xFLAG
  Backbone manufacturer: Masahito Ikawa
  Backbone size w/o insert (bp): 5961
  Total vector size (bp): 7362
  Vector type: Mammalian Expression
Growth in bacteria
  Bacterial resistance: Ampicillin, 100 μg/mL
  Growth temperature: 37°C
  Growth strain: DH5alpha
  Copy number: High Copy
Gene/Insert
  Gene/Insert name: Tesmin
  Species: M. musculus (mouse)
  Insert size (bp): 1431
  Entrez Gene: Tesmin (a.k.a. Mtl5)
  Promoter: CAG promoter
  Tag / fusion protein: BioID2-3xFLAG (C terminal on backbone)
  Cloning method: Restriction Enzyme; 5′ cloning site BamHI (not destroyed); 3′ cloning site SalI (not destroyed)
  Sequencing primers: 5′ 5'-gccttcttctttttcctacagc-3'; 3′ 5'-gtcggccaccagggcggtgc-3'
Terms and licenses: Academic/Nonprofit Terms; Industry Terms: Not Available to Industry
How to cite: pCAG-Tesmin-BioID2-3xFLAG was a gift from Masahito Ikawa (Addgene plasmid # 186815 ; http://n2t.net/addgene:186815 ; RRID:Addgene_186815)
