[The description below was written by a language model from this plasmid's Addgene catalogue record and pLannotate feature annotations shown in this document.]
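Description:
pCAG-Tesmin-BioID2-3xFLAG is a mammalian expression plasmid built on the pCAG-MCS-BioID2-3xFLAG backbone, designed to produce mouse TESMIN (also known as Mtl5) fused at its C terminus to the BioID2 biotin ligase and a 3xFLAG epitope. It is maintained in E. coli as a high-copy plasmid through a ColE1/pUC-type origin and is selected with ampicillin via the β-lactamase gene. The bacterial portion also carries an f1 phage origin, lacZα and lacI fragments, lac promoter/operator elements, and flanking T3 and T7 promoters. These appear to be leftovers of a phagemid-style cloning vector and play no role in the mammalian cassette. No mammalian selection marker is annotated.

Expression is driven by the composite CAG promoter, annotated here as the CMV immediate-early enhancer, the chicken β-actin promoter and a chimeric β-actin/β-globin intron, which together give strong, broadly active transcription. The roughly 1.4 kb Tesmin coding sequence was inserted between BamHI and SalI sites, both retained, in frame with the backbone-encoded BioID2 and 3xFLAG. A rabbit β-globin polyadenylation signal terminates the transcript. The short "HBB" fragment annotated just upstream of it is most likely part of that β-globin 3′ region rather than a separate coding element.

BioID2 is a promiscuous R40G mutant of the Aquifex aeolicus biotin ligase that biotinylates proteins close to the fusion, so they can be captured and identified, while the 3xFLAG tag allows detection or immunoprecipitation of the bait. The associated publication used this approach to find TESMIN-associated proteins in testicular germ cells. The sequenced record (7,379 nt) is slightly longer than the catalogued total size.
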