Features (pLannotate 1.2.2; 19 found; start..end, strand, type, name):
     17..396     +  enhancer       CMV enhancer: human cytomegalovirus immediate early enhancer
    398..674     +  promoter       chicken β-actin promoter: No description available
    675..1689    +  intron         chimeric intron: chimera between introns from chicken β-actin and rabbit β-globin
   1756..3180    +  CDS            Tesmin: MTL5_MOUSE - Also known as Mtl5. Experimental evidence at protein level: Swiss-Prot protein existence level 1. May have a role in spermatogenesis. From Mus musculus (Mouse).
   3195..3891    +  CDS            BioID2 (fragment): promiscuous R40G mutant of a biotin protein ligase from Aquifex aeolicus (Kim et al., 2016)
   3907..3972    +  CDS            3xFLAG: three tandem FLAG® epitope tags, followed by an enterokinase cleavage site
   3982..4053    +  CDS            HBB (fragment): HBB_PONPY - Experimental evidence at transcript level: Swiss-Prot protein existence level 2. Involved in oxygen transport from the lung to the various peripheral tissues. From Pongo pygmaeus (Bornean orangutan).
   4124..4179    +  polyA_signal   β-globin poly(A) signal: rabbit β-globin polyadenylation signal (Gil and Proudfoot, 1987)
   4535..4553    -  promoter       T7 promoter: promoter for bacteriophage T7 RNA polymerase
   4561..4716    +  CDS            lacZα (fragment): LacZα fragment of β-galactosidase; lacZ fragment
   4721..5149    +  rep_origin     f1 ori (sequence partly withheld): f1 bacteriophage origin of replication; arrow indicates direction of (+) strand synthesis
   5202..5306    +  promoter       AmpR promoter: bla
   5307..6167    +  CDS            AmpR: β-lactamase; bla; confers resistance to ampicillin, carbenicillin, and related antibiotics
   6338..6926    +  rep_origin     ori: high-copy-number ColE1/pMB1/pBR322/pUC origin of replication
   7109..7201    +  CDS            lacI (fragment): lac repressor; lacI; The lac repressor binds to the lac operator to inhibit transcription in E. coli. This inhibition can be relieved by adding lactose or isopropyl-β-D-thiogalactopyranoside (IPTG).
   7214..7235    +  protein_bind   CAP binding site: CAP binding activates transcription in the presence of cAMP. E. coli catabolite activator protein
   7250..7280    +  promoter       lac promoter: promoter for the E. coli lac operon
   7288..7304    +  protein_bind   lac operator: The lac repressor binds to the lac operator to inhibit transcription in E. coli. This inhibition can be relieved by adding lactose or isopropyl-β-D-thiogalactopyranoside (IPTG). lac repressor encoded by lacI
   7349..7367    +  promoter       T3 promoter: promoter for bacteriophage T3 RNA polymerase
>Addgene plasmid #186815 | pCAG-Tesmin-BioID2-3xFLAG | addgene full sequence | sequence record 368322 | Addgene NGS Result
GAGCTCATCGATACTCGACATTGATTATTGACTAGTTATTAATAGTAATCAATTACGGGGTCATTAGTTC
ATAGCCCATATATGGAGTTCCGCGTTACATAACTTACGGTAAATGGCCCGCCTGGCTGACCGCCCAACGA
CCCCCGCCCATTGACGTCAATAATGACGTATGTTCCCATAGTAACGCCAATAGGGACTTTCCATTGACGT
CAATGGGTGGAGTATTTACGGTAAACTGCCCACTTGGCAGTACATCAAGTGTATCATATGCCAAGTACGC
CCCCTATTGACGTCAATGACGGTAAATGGCCCGCCTGGCATTATGCCCAGTACATGACCTTATGGGACTT
TCCTACTTGGCAGTACATCTACGTATTAGTCATCGCTATTACCATGGTCGAGGTGAGCCCCACGTTCTGC
TTCACTCTCCCCATCTCCCCCCCCTCCCCACCCCCAATTTTGTATTTATTTATTTTTTAATTATTTTGTG
CAGCGATGGGGGCGGGGGGGGGGGGGGNCGCGCGCCRGGSGGGGSGGGGSGGGGSGRGGGGSGGGGSGGG
GSGRGGCGGRGAGGTGCGGCGGCAGCCAATCAGAGCGGCGCGCTCCGAAAGTTTCCTTTTATGGCGAGGC
GGCGGCGGCGGCGGCCCTATAAAAAGCGAAGCGCGCGGCGGGCGGGAGTCGCTGCGCGCTGCCTTCGCCC
CGTGCCCCGCTCCGCCGCCGCCTCGCGCCGCCCGCCCCGGCTCTGACTGACCGCGTTACTCCCACAGGTG
AGCGGGCGGGACGGCCCTTCTCCTCCGGGCTGTAATTAGCGCTTGGTTTAATGACGGCTTGTTTCTTTTC
TGTGGCTGCGTGAAAGCCTTGAGGGGCTCCGGGAGGGCCCTTTGTGCGGGGGGAGCGGCTCGGGGGGTGC
GTGCGTGTGTGTGTGCGTGGGGAGCGCCGCGTGCGGCTCCGCGCTGCCCGGCGGCTGTGAGCGCTGCGGG
CGCGGCGCGGGGCTTTGTGCGCTCCGCAGTGTGCGCGAGGGGAGCGCGGCCGGGGGCGGTGCCCCGCGGT
GCGGGGGGGGCTGCGAGGGGAACAAAGGCTGCGTGCGGGGTGTGTGCGTGGGGGGGTGAGCAGGGGGTGT
GGGCGCGTCGGTCGGGCTGCAACCCCCCCTGCACCCCCCTCCCCGAGTTGCTGAGCACGGCCCGGCTTCG
GGTGCGGGGCTCCGTACGGGGCGTGGCGCGGGGCTCGCCGTGCCGGGCGGGGGGTGGCGGCAGGTGGGGG
TGCCGGGCGGGGCGGGGCCGCCTCGGGCCGGGGRGGGCTCGGGGGAGGGGCGCGGCGGCCCCCGGAGCGC
CGGCGGCTGTCGAGGCGCGGCGAGCCGCAGCCATTGCCTTTTATGGTAATCGTGCGAGAGGGCGCAGGGA
CTTCCTTTGTCCCAAATCTGTGCGGAGCCGAAATCTGGGAGGCGCCGCCGCACCCCCTCTAGCGGGCGCG
GGGCGAAGCGGTGCGGCGCCGGCAGGAAGGAAATGGGCGGGGAGGGCCTTCGTGCGTCGCCGCGCCGCCG
TCCCCTTCTCCCTCTCCAGCCTCGGGGCTGTCCGCGGGGGGACGGCTGCCTTCGGGGGGGACGGGGCAGG
GCGGGGTTCGGCTTCTGGCGTGTGACCGGCGGCTCTAGCCTCTGCTAACCATGTTCATGCCTTCTTCTTT
TTCCTACAGCTCCTGGGCAACGTGCTGGTTATTGTGCTGTCTCATCATTTTGGCAAATCTAGAGGATCCG
CCGCCATGGAGGACGCGCTGCTCGGCGCCATGACTGGCCCCGAAGACGAGCTGGGCGCCGAGCTGTTCGG
GTCAGAGCGTGTGTTCGCGGACGGGCTGGCGCTGAGCCCCGCAGGCGGTGCGGCCGATCGGGATGAGTTG
CCGGTTCTGGCCGACGCCTACCTGGGCGCCACCGAGCCAGGGGAGCCGCTGCTGCGTGCGCTCAGCCCCC
CGCCGGGCGCTGAGGTACCGGCCGCCCTGCTCGGCGACTTCCCGGGGCTGCCCGAGCTCCGCAGCCCAGA
CGACGCCGCTCCGCCTCCCGCCTACAGCGTGCACGTGTTATCGTCGTTACTTCCCGGTGCTCGCGGGCCC
GCGCTGTTGCCGCTAAGCGCAGGAGTGCGCGTGATCCCAGTTGAAATCAAAGAAGCAGGTGGTAGTGTGC
CAGGCGGCAGCCCTGAAGACGCAGCTTTCCAGGCCCCTCTGGCTCAGGAATCCTGTTGCAAGTTCCCATC
ATCCCAGGAGGCAGAGGAGGCCTCCAGCTGCCCTCGGAAGAAAGACTCCAGCCCCATGGTGATTTGTCAG
CTGAAAGGAGGCGCCCAGATGCTCTGCATAGACAACTGTGGCGCGAGGGAGCTCAAAGCGCTCCATCTGC
TTCCTCAGTACGATGACCAGAGCAGTTTCCCTCAGTCAGAGCTCCCTAAGCCAATGACAACTTTAGTGGG
AAGACTTCTGCCAGTACCAGCGAAGTTAAATCTCATCACACAGGTTGATAATGGAGCTCTCCCATCAGCT
GTCAATGGGGCTGCCTTTCCCTCTGGACCTGCTCTGCAAGGGCCACCCAAAATAACTCTGTCTGGGTACT
GTGACTGCTTCTCCAGCGGGGACTTCTGCAACAGCTGCAGCTGCAACAACCTGCGCCATGAGCTCGAGCG
CTTCAAAGCCATAAAGGCGTGTCTTGATAGAAATCCTGAAGCTTTCCAACCAAAAATGGGGAAAGGCCGT
CTGGGAGCTGCTAAACTTCGACACAGCAAAGGGTGCAACTGTAAGCGCTCAGGCTGCCTGAAGAACTACT
GTGAGTGCTATGAGGCCAAAATCATGTGTTCTTCCATTTGCAAATGCATTGCTTGCAAAAACTATGAAGA
AAGTCCAGAACGAAAAATGCTGATGAGCACACCCCACTACATGGAGCCTGGGGACTTTGAGAGCAGCCAT
TATTTGTCCCCAGCCAAGTTCTCAGGACCTCCAAAACTGAGAAAAAATAGGCAGGCCTTCTCCTGTATCT
CCTGGGAAGTAGTGGAGGCCACATGTGCCTGCCTGCTGGCCCAGGGTGAGGAAGCAGAGCAGGAGCACTG
TTCCCCAAGCTTGGCTGAGCAGATGATCCTGGAGGAGTTTGGAAGGTGCCTGTCGCAGATTCTCCACATC
GAGTTCAAGTCCAAGGGGCTGAAAATTGAGGTCGACGCGGCCGCGTTCAAGAACCTGATCTGGCTGAAGG
AGGTGGACAGCACCCAGGAGAGACTGAAGGAGTGGAACGTGAGCTACGGCACCGCCCTGGTGGCCGACAG
ACAGACCAAGGGCAGAGGCGGCCTGGGCAGAAAGTGGCTGAGCCAGGAGGGCGGCCTGTACTTCAGCTTC
CTGCTGAACCCCAAGGAGTTCGAGAACCTGCTGCAGCTGCCCCTGGTGCTGGGCCTGAGCGTGAGCGAGG
CCCTGGAGGAGATCACCGAGATCCCCTTCAGCCTGAAGTGGCCCAACGACGTGTACTTCCAGGAGAAGAA
GGTGAGCGGCGTGCTGTGCGAGCTGAGCAAGGACAAGCTGATCGTGGGCATCGGCATCAACGTGAACCAG
AGAGAGATCCCCGAGGAGATCAAGGACAGAGCCACCACCCTGTACGAGATCACCGGCAAGGACTGGGACA
GAAAGGAGGTGCTGCTGAAGGTGCTGAAGAGAATCAGCGAGAACCTGAAGAAGTTCAAGGAGAAGAGCTT
CAAGGAGTTCAAGGGCAAGATCGAGAGCAAGATGCTGTACCTGGGCGAGGAGGTGAAGCTGCTGGGCGAG
GGCAAGATCACCGGCAAGCTGGTGGGCCTGAGCGAGAAGGGCGGCGCCCTGATCCTGACCGAGGAGGGCA
TCAAGGAGATCCTGAGCGGCGAGTTCAGCCTGAGAAGAAGCGCTAGCGGGGGCGGGGACTACAAAGACCA
TGACGGTGATTATAAAGATCATGACATTGATTACAAGGATGACGATGACAAGTAGCTCGAGACTCCTCAG
GTGCAGGCTGCCTATCAGAAGGTGGTGGCTGGTGTGGCCAATGCCCTGGCTCACAAATACCACTGAGATC
TTTTTCCCTCTGCCAAAAATTATGGGGACATCATGAAGCCCCTTGAGCATCTGACTTCTGGCTAATAAAG
GAAATTTATTTTCATTGCAATAGTGTGTTGGAATTTTTTGTGTCTCTCACTCGGAAGGACATATGGGAGG
GCAAATCATTTAAAACATCAGAATGAGTATTTGGTTTAGAGTTTGGCAACATATGCCCATATGCTGGCTG
CCATGAACAAAGGTTGGCTATAAAGAGGTCATCAGTATATGAAACAGCCCCCTGCTGTCCATTCCTTATT
CCATAGAAAAGCCTTGACTTGAGGTTAGATTTTTTTTATATTTTGTTTTGTGTTATTTTTTTCTTTAACA
TCCCTAAAATTTTCCTTACATGTTTTACTAGCCAGATTTTTCCTCCTCTCCTGACTACTCCCAGTCATAG
CTGTCCCTCTTCTCTTATGAAGATCCCTCGACTTAATTAAGGTACCCAATTCGCCCTATAGTGAGTCGTA
TTACGCGCGCTCACTGGCCGTCGTTTTACAACGTCGTGACTGGGAAAACCCTGGCGTTACCCAACTTAAT
CGCCTTGCAGCACATCCCCCTTTCGCCAGCTGGCGTAATAGCGAAGAGGCCCGCACCGATCGCCCTTCCC
AACAGTTGCGCAGCCTGAATGGCGAATGGG
[124 nt withheld, positions 4721-4844]
C
[91 nt withheld, positions 4846-4936]
A
[49 nt withheld, positions 4938-4986]
CCTTTGACGTTGGAGTCCACGTTCTTT
[37 nt withheld, positions 5014-5050]
ACCCTATCTCGGTCTATTCTTTTGATTTATAAGGGATTTTGCCGATTTCGGCCTATTGGTTAAAAAATGA
GCTGATTTAACAAAAATTTAACGCGAATTTTAACAAAATATTAACGCTTACAATTTAGGTGGCACTTTTC
GGGGAAATGTGCGCGGAACCCCTATTTGTTTATTTTTCTAAATACATTCAAATATGTATCCGCTCATGAG
ACAATAACCCTGATAAATGCTTCAATAATATTGAAAAAGGAAGAGTATGAGTATTCAACATTTCCGTGTC
GCCCTTATTCCCTTTTTTGCGGCATTTTGCCTTCCTGTTTTTGCTCACCCAGAAACGCTGGTGAAAGTAA
AAGATGCTGAAGATCAGTTGGGTGCACGAGTGGGTTACATCGAACTGGATCTCAACAGCGGTAAGATCCT
TGAGAGTTTTCGCCCCGAAGAACGTTTTCCAATGATGAGCACTTTTAAAGTTCTGCTATGTGGCGCGGTA
TTATCCCGTATTGACGCCGGGCAAGAGCAACTCGGTCGCCGCATACACTATTCTCAGAATGACTTGGTTG
AGTACTCACCAGTCACAGAAAAGCATCTTACGGATGGCATGACAGTAAGAGAATTATGCAGTGCTGCCAT
AACCATGAGTGATAACACTGCGGCCAACTTACTTCTGACAACGATCGGAGGACCGAAGGAGCTAACCGCT
TTTTTGCACAACATGGGGGATCATGTAACTCGCCTTGATCGTTGGGAACCGGAGCTGAATGAAGCCATAC
CAAACGACGAGCGTGACACCACGATGCCTGTAGCAATGGCAACAACGTTGCGCAAACTATTAACTGGCGA
ACTACTTACTCTAGCTTCCCGGCAACAATTAATAGACTGGATGGAGGCGGATAAAGTTGCAGGACCACTT
CTGCGCTCGGCCCTTCCGGCTGGCTGGTTTATTGCTGATAAATCTGGAGCCGGTGAGCGTGGGTCTCGCG
GTATCATTGCAGCACTGGGGCCAGATGGTAAGCCCTCCCGTATCGTAGTTATCTACACGACGGGGAGTCA
GGCAACTATGGATGAACGAAATAGACAGATCGCTGAGATAGGTGCCTCACTGATTAAGCATTGGTAACTG
TCAGACCAAGTTTACTCATATATACTTTAGATTGATTTAAAACTTCATTTTTAATTTAAAAGGATCTAGG
TGAAGATCCTTTTTGATAATCTCATGACCAAAATCCCTTAACGTGAGTTTTCGTTCCACTGAGCGTCAGA
CCCCGTAGAAAAGATCAAAGGATCTTCTTGAGATCCTTTTTTTCTGCGCGTAATCTGCTGCTTGCAAACA
AAAAAACCACCGCTACCAGCGGTGGTTTGTTTGCCGGATCAAGAGCTACCAACTCTTTTTCCGAAGGTAA
CTGGCTTCAGCAGAGCGCAGATACCAAATACTGTTCTTCTAGTGTAGCCGTAGTTAGGCCACCACTTCAA
GAACTCTGTAGCACCGCCTACATACCTCGCTCTGCTAATCCTGTTACCAGTGGCTGCTGCCAGTGGCGAT
AAGTCGTGTCTTACCGGGTTGGACTCAAGACGATAGTTACCGGATAAGGCGCAGCGGTCGGGCTGAACGG
GGGGTTCGTGCACACAGCCCAGCTTGGAGCGAACGACCTACACCGAACTGAGATACCTACAGCGTGAGCT
ATGAGAAAGCGCCACGCTTCCCGAAGGGAGAAAGGCGGACAGGTATCCGGTAAGCGGCAGGGTCGGAACA
GGAGAGCGCACGAGGGAGCTTCCAGGGGGAAACGCCTGGTATCTTTATAGTCCTGTCGGGTTTCGCCACC
TCTGACTTGAGCGTCGATTTTTGTGATGCTCGTCAGGGGGGCGGAGCCTATGGAAAAACGCCAGCAACGC
GGCCTTTTTACGGTTCCTGGCCTTTTGCTGGCCTTTTGCTCACATGTTCTTTCCTGCGTTATCCCCTGAT
TCTGTGGATAACCGTATTACCGCCTTTGAGTGAGCTGATACCGCTCGCCGCAGCCGAACGACCGAGCGCA
GCGAGTCAGTGAGCGAGGAAGCGGAAGAGCGCCCAATACGCAAACCGCCTCTCCCCGCGCGTTGGCCGAT
TCATTAATGCAGCTGGCACGACAGGTTTCCCGACTGGAAAGCGGGCAGTGAGCGCAACGCAATTAATGTG
AGTTAGCTCACTCATTAGGCACCCCAGGCTTTACACTTTATGCTTCCGGCTCGTATGTTGTGTGGAATTG
TGAGCGGATAACAATTTCACACAGGAAACAGCTATGACCATGATTACGCCAAGCGCGCAATTAACCCTCA
CTAAAGGGAACAAAAGCTG
